>Addgene plasmid #26938 | pCG26 | addgene partial sequence | sequence record 33351 | 26938 with GFP-F
GAACTATACAAATGCCCGGGGGATCGGTGGAGCTCCACCGGTGGCGGCCGCTCTAGAGAGAATCTTTATT
TTCAGGGCGCCGCCAAATTCAAAGAAACCGCTGCTGCTAAATTCGAACGCCAGCACATGGACAGCGGATC
AACAAGTTTGTACAAAAAAGCAGGCTTAATGAGCGACGCTAAAAAAAAGGCCGCCGCCGAGCTAGCCGCG
AAAAACCTCGCACAACTCCAGAAAATCGACATCGCCGCCAGCAAGATTCTCGACAAGATGCCATTTGCCG
CGATTTATCATATCGATGCGGCGAGAAAAGAGTGGAATCAGTCGAATTGCGAAGGAACATTTTTCGTCTA
TCAGAGAGCTGATCGGCCATATTTTAGTTTCCTCATCGCAAATCGCAACGATCCATCGGATTTCATCGAG
CCGCTCACCCTCAACCATATTCTCCGCCACGACGGAAATTTCATCTACTTTTACAAGGATTTGGCCTCAA
TTCAAGCACTATGGTTCCACCAGATTGATGATGCTCAGAAAATCTACAATTTGTTGCAAAAACTCGTGAA
TCGTCTGAAAGGAAGCACTACGG
