[The description below was written by a language model from this plasmid's Addgene catalogue record.]
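Description:
pCG26 is a worm expression plasmid carrying the Caenorhabditis elegans gene dcap-1 (also called dcp1), recorded as an insert of about 1 kb that was introduced by restriction enzyme cloning. The coding sequence is fused to GFP at its N terminus, so the construct is designed to produce a GFP::DCAP-1 fusion protein in the nematode. The backbone is listed as unknown, and the record gives no information on the promoter, the 3′ UTR, any worm transformation marker, or the origin of replication, so it cannot be said from these fields which tissues or stages express the fusion or how transgenic animals are selected. In bacteria the plasmid is maintained under ampicillin selection; its copy number is not recorded.

DCAP-1 is the worm homologue of the Dcp1 mRNA decapping factor, a protein commonly used as a marker of processing bodies (P bodies), the cytoplasmic granules associated with mRNA decay and translational repression. A fluorescent fusion of this kind lets those granules be followed by live imaging. This fits the study associated with the plasmid, which examined processing bodies and germ granules in C. elegans embryos and concluded that they are distinct RNA granules that interact with one another. The likely use of pCG26 is therefore to generate transgenic worms in which DCAP-1-containing granules can be visualised and compared with other RNA granule types. No feature table or sequence annotation accompanies the record, so the detailed architecture of the expression cassette remains unspecified.
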