Addgene plasmid #26938: pCG26
Depositing lab: Geraldine Seydoux. Depositing organization: Johns Hopkins University and School of Medicine. Publication: Processing bodies and germ granules are distinct RNA granules that interact in C. elegans embryos. Gallo CM, Munro E, Rasoloson D, Merritt C, Seydoux G. Dev Biol. 2008 Nov 1. 323(1):76-87. 10.1016/j.ydbio.2008.07.008 PubMed 18692039.
Backbone
  Vector backbone: unknown
  Vector type: Worm Expression
Growth in bacteria
  Bacterial resistance: Ampicillin, 100 μg/mL
  Growth temperature: 37°C
  Growth strain: DH5alpha
  Copy number: Unknown
Gene/Insert
  Gene/Insert name: dcap-1 (alt name: dcp1)
  Species: C. elegans (nematode)
  Insert size (bp): 999
  Entrez Gene: dcap-1
  Tag / fusion protein: GFP (N terminal on insert)
  Cloning method: Restriction Enzyme
  Sequencing primers: 5′ n/a
Terms and licenses: Academic/Nonprofit Terms; Industry Terms: Not Available to Industry
How to cite: pCG26 was a gift from Geraldine Seydoux (Addgene plasmid # 26938 ; http://n2t.net/addgene:26938 ; RRID:Addgene_26938)
